Addgene plasmid #99780: vasa1
Purpose: Expresses S. meditearranea vasa1
Depositing lab: Phillip Newmark. Depositing organization: University of Illinois at Urbana-Champaign. Publication: A premeiotic function for boule in the planarian Schmidtea mediterranea. Iyer H, Issigonis M, Sharma PP, Extavour CG, Newmark PA. Proc Natl Acad Sci U S A. 2016 Jun 21;113(25):E3509-18. doi: 10.1073/pnas.1521341113. Epub 2016 Jun 2. PubMed 27330085.
Backbone
  Vector backbone: pJC53.2
  Vector type: Bacterial Expression
Growth in bacteria
  Bacterial resistance: Kanamycin, 50 μg/mL
  Growth temperature: 37°C
  Growth strain: DH5alpha
  Copy number: Unknown
Gene/Insert
  Gene/Insert name: vasa1
  Cloning method: Restriction Enzyme; 5′ cloning site unknown (unknown if destroyed); 3′ cloning site unknown (unknown if destroyed)
Terms and licenses: Academic/Nonprofit Terms; Industry Terms: Not Available to Industry
Depositor comments: Addgene Note: These plasmids were generated for in vitro transcription and may not be suitable for overexpression studies. The inserts were amplified from cDNA and may differ from NCBI reference sequences.
How to cite: vasa1 was a gift from Phillip Newmark (Addgene plasmid # 99780 ; http://n2t.net/addgene:99780 ; RRID:Addgene_99780)
