[The description below was written by a language model from this plasmid's Addgene catalogue record and pLannotate feature annotations shown in this document.]
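Description:
vasa1 is a small bacterial plasmid (about 3.8 kb in the sequenced record) built on the pJC53.2 backbone and carrying a cDNA-derived fragment of the vasa1 gene from the planarian Schmidtea mediterranea. It replicates in E. coli from a high-copy ColE1/pUC-type origin. The catalogue lists kanamycin as the selection, consistent with the annotated neo/nptII gene. The feature table also shows an intact β-lactamase (AmpR) gene, so the backbone carries two resistance markers. A partial Tn5 transposase reading frame next to neo and a fragment of an M13 origin appear to be backbone remnants rather than functional elements.

The insert occupies roughly 600 bp. The annotation software recognises it only through similarity to DEAD-box RNA helicases (Xenopus DDX4/Vasa-like and fission yeast Ded1 fragments), which fits a Vasa homologue but indicates a partial coding sequence rather than a full-length open reading frame. It sits between opposing phage promoters: T7 and T3 read in from one side, and SP6 and a second T7 read in from the other, with the whole unit bracketed by T7 terminators. This arrangement lets either strand be transcribed individually with T3 or SP6 polymerase, for example to make sense or antisense riboprobes. Both strands can also be made with T7 to generate double-stranded RNA.

Although the vector is catalogued as a bacterial expression vector, the repository notes that these plasmids were made for in vitro transcription and may not suit overexpression studies. It also notes that the insert may differ from reference sequences. The cloning sites are not recorded.
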