Features (pLannotate 1.2.2; 14 found; start..end, strand, type, name):
      1..48      -  terminator     T7 terminator: transcription terminator for bacteriophage T7 RNA polymerase
     62..80      +  promoter       T7 promoter: promoter for bacteriophage T7 RNA polymerase
     84..102     +  promoter       T3 promoter: promoter for bacteriophage T3 RNA polymerase
    111..572     +  CDS            ddx4 (fragment): DDX4_XENLA - Also known as vlg1 From Xenopus laevis (African clawed frog).
    608..733     +  CDS            ded1 (fragment): DED1_SCHPO - Also known as dep1, moc2, sum3. Experimental evidence at protein level: Swiss-Prot protein existence level 1. ATP-binding RNA helicase involved in translation initiation. Remodels RNA in response to ADP and ATP concentrations by facilitating disruption, but also formation of RNA duplexes (By similarity). Inactivation of ded1 blocks mitotic cell cycle progression at G1 and G2/M. Induces sexual development and ascus formation. From Schizosaccharomyces pombe (strain 972 / ATCC 24843) (Fission yeast).
    716..734     -  promoter       SP6 promoter: promoter for bacteriophage SP6 RNA polymerase
    738..756     -  promoter       T7 promoter: promoter for bacteriophage T7 RNA polymerase
    770..817     +  terminator     T7 terminator: transcription terminator for bacteriophage T7 RNA polymerase
   1000..1588    -  rep_origin     ori: high-copy-number ColE1/pMB1/pBR322/pUC origin of replication
   1759..2619    -  CDS            AmpR: β-lactamase; bla; confers resistance to ampicillin, carbenicillin, and related antibiotics
   2620..2636    -  promoter       AmpR promoter (fragment): bla
   2640..3431    -  CDS            neo: KKA2_KLEPN - Also known as kan, nptII. Experimental evidence at protein level: Swiss-Prot protein existence level 1. Resistance to kanamycin, neomycin, paromomycin, ribostamycin, butirosin and gentamicin B. From Klebsiella pneumoniae.
   3463..3762    -  CDS            tnpA (fragment): TN5P_ECOLX - Also known as tnp. Experimental evidence at protein level: Swiss-Prot protein existence level 1. Mediates transposition of transposon Tn5 by a 'cut and paste' mechanism. First, the monomeric transposase binds the 19 bp inverted DNA repeats flanking the transposon. Then, dimerization of the DNA- bound transposase creates a synaptic DNA complex. After nicking of the first DNA strand, excision of the transposon proceeds through a series of intermediates. The transposase then mediates the insertion of the transposon at a new site by strand transfer. The activity of the wild- type tran
   3765..3831    -  rep_origin     M13 ori (fragment): M13 bacteriophage origin of replication; arrow indicates direction of (+) strand synthesis
>Addgene plasmid #99780 | vasa1 | addgene full sequence | sequence record 194247 | Addgene NGS Result
CAAAAAACCCCTCAAGACCCGTTTAGAGGCCCCAAGGGGTTATGCTAGGCGCGCCGGATCCTAATACGAC
TCACTATAGGGAGAATTAACCCTCACTAAAGGGAGACCTTTTGACCCCAGTGCAAAAATATGCAATTCCG
ATTATCGATTCCAAACGCGACCTCATGGCATGCGCACAAACCGGTTCTGGCAAAACTGCGGCTTTTCTAA
TCCCGATAATCAAATCTCTCAGTGAGAATGGGACGGAATCTCCAGCATCGGCAGTCGCGTTTCCGAAAGC
TTTAATAATGGCTCCAACTAGGGAGTTGTGTCGTCAGATATTCACTGCTGCGCGTCATCTCTGTCGCGGT
TCCAATATCAAATGTGCCTATATTTACGGTGGAATTGAAATGAACAAATCCCGACGTAATATACAAGCAA
CCGGTTGCGATATCCTCGTGGCGACTCCAGGCCGATTGATTCATTTCCTGGAATTAGTTTGGCTCTCTTT
GAGATATTTGCAGTTTTTTGTGCTCGATGAGGCCGATCGAATGCTCGATTCCGATGGATTTTATGAAAGC
GTTACGAAAATCTACAACGAGGCCAATTTTAGTGGAGACGATCGATCCAAATTTCGATGTTTAGTGCAAC
TTTCCCCAATGAAATTCAAACTTTAGCGAGAAATCTCCTGAAAAATTATCTATTTCTAGCTGTTGGAGTT
GTTGGCAAGGTCACTTCTATAGTGTCACCTAAATCTCCCTATAGTGAGTCGTATTAGGATCCGGCGCGCC
TAGCATAACCCCTTGGGGCCTCTAAACGGGTCTTGAGGGGTTTTTTGACGCGTGCTTCCTCGCTCACTGA
CTCGCTGCGCTCGGTCGTTCGGCTGCGGCGAGCGGTATCAGCTCACTCAAAGGCGGTAATACGGTTATCC
ACAGAATCAGGGGATAACGCAGGAAAGAACATGTGAGCAAAAGGCCAGCAAAAGGCCAGGAACCGTAAAA
AGGCCGCGTTGCTGGCGTTTTTCCATAGGCTCCGCCCCCCTGACGAGCATCACAAAAATCGACGCTCAAG
TCAGAGGTGGCGAAACCCGACAGGACTATAAAGATACCAGGCGTTTCCCCCTGGAAGCTCCCTCGTGCGC
TCTCCTGTTCCGACCCTGCCGCTTACCGGATACCTGTCCGCCTTTCTCCCTTCGGGAAGCGTGGCGCTTT
CTCATAGCTCACGCTGTAGGTATCTCAGTTCGGTGTAGGTCGTTCGCTCCAAGCTGGGCTGTGTGCACGA
ACCCCCCGTTCAGCCCGACCGCTGCGCCTTATCCGGTAACTATCGTCTTGAGTCCAACCCGGTAAGACAC
GACTTATCGCCACTGGCAGCAGCCACTGGTAACAGGATTAGCAGAGCGAGGTATGTAGGCGGTGCTACAG
AGTTCTTGAAGTGGTGGCCTAACTACGGCTACACTAGAAGAACAGTATTTGGTATCTGCGCTCTGCTGAA
GCCAGTTACCTTCGGAAAAAGAGTTGGTAGCTCTTGATCCGGCAAACAAACCACCGCTGGTAGCGGTGGT
TTTTTTGTTTGCAAGCAGCAGATTACGCGCAGAAAAAAAGGATCTCAAGAAGATCCTTTGATCTTTTCTA
CGGGGTCTGACGCTCAGTGGAACGAAAACTCACGTTAAGGGATTTTGGTCATGAGATTATCAAAAAGGAT
CTTCACCTAGATCCTTTTAAATTAAAAATGAAGTTTTAAATCAATCTAAAGTATATATGAGTAAACTTGG
TCTGACAGTTACCAATGCTTAATCAGTGAGGCACCTATCTCAGCGATCTGTCTATTTCGTTCATCCATAG
TTGCCTGGCTCCCCGTCGTGTAGATAACTACGATACGGGAGGGCTTACCATCTGGCCCCAGTGCTGCAAT
GATACCGCGAGACCCACGCTCACCGGCTCCAGATTTATCAGCAATAAACCAGCCAGCCGGAAGGGCCGAG
CGCAGAAGTGGTCCTGCAACTTTATCCGCCTCCATCCAGTCTATTAATTGTTGCCGGGAAGCTAGAGTAA
GTAGTTCGCCAGTTAATAGTTTGCGCAACGTTGTTGCCATTGCTACAGGCATCGTGGTGTCACGCTCGTC
GTTTGGTATGGCTTCATTCAGCTCCGGTTCCCAACGATCAAGGCGAGTTACATGATCCCCCATGTTGTGC
AAAAAAGCGGTTAGCTCCTTCGGTCCTCCGATCGTTGTCAGAAGTAAGTTGGCCGCAGTGTTATCACTCA
TGGTTATGGCAGCACTGCATAATTCTCTTACTGTCATGCCATCCGTAAGATGCTTTTCTGTGACTGGTGA
GTACTCAACCAAGTCATTCTGAGAATAGTGTATGCGGCGACCGAGTTGCTCTTGCCCGGCGTCAATACGG
GATAATACCGCGCCACATAGCAGAACTTTAAAAGTGCTCATCATTGGAAAACGTTCTTCGGGGCGAAAAC
TCTCAAGGATCTTACCGCTGTTGAGATCCAGTTCGATGTAACCCACTCGTGCACCCAACTGATCTTCAGC
ATCTTTTACTTTCACCAGCGTTTCTGGGTGAGCAAAAACAGGAAGGCAAAATGCCGCAAAAAAGGGAATA
AGGGCGACACGGAAATGTTGAATACTCATACTCTTCCTTTTTCAATTCAGAAGAACTCGTCAAGAAGGCG
ATAGAAGGCGATGCGCTGCGAATCGGGAGCGGCGATACCGTAAAGCACGAGGAAGCGGTCAGCCCATTCG
CCGCCAAGCTCTTCAGCAATATCACGGGTAGCCAACGCTATGTCCTGATAGCGGTCCGCCACACCCAGCC
GGCCACAGTCGATGAATCCAGAAAAGCGGCCATTTTCCACCATGATATTCGGCAAGCAGGCATCGCCATG
GGTCACGACGAGATCCTCGCCGTCGGGCATGCGCGCCTTGAGCCTGGCGAACAGTTCGGCTGGCGCGAGC
CCCTGATGCTCTTCGTCCAGATCATCCTGATCGACAAGACCGGCTTCCATCCGAGTACGTGCTCGCTCGA
TGCGATGTTTCGCTTGGTGGTCGAATGGGCAGGTAGCCGGATCAAGCGTATGCAGCCGCCGCATTGCATC
AGCCATGATGGATACTTTCTCGGCAGGAGCAAGGTGGGATGACAGGAGATCCTGCCCCGGCACTTCGCCC
AATAGCAGCCAGTCCCTTCCCGCTTCAGTGACAACGTCGAGCACAGCTGCGCAAGGAACGCCCGTCGTGG
CCAGCCACGATAGCCGCGCTGCCTCGTCCTGCAGTTCATTCAGGGCACCGGACAGGTCGGTCTTGACAAA
AAGAACCGGGCGCCCCTGCGCTGACAGCCGGAACACGGCGGCATCAGAGCAGCCGATTGTCTGTTGTGCC
CAGTCATAGCCGAATAGCCTCTCCACCCAAGCGGCCGGAGAACCTGCGTGCAATCCATCTTGTTCAATCA
TGCGAAACGATCCTCATCCTGTCTCTTGATCAGATCTTGATCCCCTGCGCCATCAGATCATTGGCGGCAA
GAAAGCCATCCAGTTTACTTTGCAGGGCTTCCCAACCTTACCAGAGGGCGCCCCAGCTGGCAATTCCGGT
TCGCTTGCTGTCCATAAAACCGCCCAGTCTAGCTATCGCCATGTAAGCCCACTGCAAGCTACCTGCTTTC
TCTTTGCGCTTGCGTTTTCCCTTGTCCAGATAGCCCAGTAGCTGACATTCATCCGGGGTCAGCACCGTTT
CTGCGGACTGGCTTTCTACGTGTTCCGCTTCCTTTAGCAGCCCTTGCGCCCTGAATTTTGTTAAAATTCG
CGTTAAATTTTTGTTAAATCAGCTCATTTTTTAACCAATAGGCCGAAATCGACGCGT
